>Addgene plasmid #199327 | pcDNA3-RIPK3[V458D][Q459D][V460D][G461D]-FLAG | addgene full sequence | sequence record 394284 | Addgene NGS Result
GACGGATCGGGAGATCTCCCGATCCCCTATGGTGCACTCTCAGTACAATCTGCTCTGATGCCGCATAGTT
AAGCCAGTATCTGCTCCCTGCTTGTGTGTTGGAGGTCGCTGAGTAGTGCGCGAGCAAAATTTAAGCTACA
ACAAGGCAAGGCTTGACCGACAATTGCATGAAGAATCTGCTTAGGGTTAGGCGTTTTGCGCTGCTTCGCG
ATGTACGGGCCAGATATACGCGTTGACATTGATTATTGACTAGTTATTAATAGTAATCAATTACGGGGTC
ATTAGTTCATAGCCCATATATGGAGTTCCGCGTTACATAACTTACGGTAAATGGCCCGCCTGGCTGACCG
CCCAACGACCCCCGCCCATTGACGTCAATAATGACGTATGTTCCCATAGTAACGCCAATAGGGACTTTCC
ATTGACGTCAATGGGTGGAGTATTTACGGTAAACTGCCCACTTGGCAGTACATCAAGTGTATCATATGCC
AAGTACGCCCCCTATTGACGTCAATGACGGTAAATGGCCCGCCTGGCATTATGCCCAGTACATGACCTTA
TGGGACTTTCCTACTTGGCAGTACATCTACGTATTAGTCATCGCTATTACCATGGTGATGCGGTTTTGGC
AGTACATCAATGGGCGTGGATAGCGGTTTGACTCACGGGGATTTCCAAGTCTCCACCCCATTGACGTCAA
TGGGAGTTTGTTTTGGCACCAAAATCAACGGGACTTTCCAAAATGTCGTAACAACTCCGCCCCATTGACG
CAAATGGGCGGTAGGCGTGTACGGTGGGAGGTCTATATAAGCAGAGCTCTCTGGCTAACTAGAGAACCCA
CTGCTTACTGGCTTATCGAAATTAATACGACTCACTATAGGGAGACCCAAGCTTGCCGCCACCATGGATT
ACAAGGATGACGACGATAAGAGCGCGGGCGGATCCGAATTCTGCAGATATCCATCACACTGGCGGCCGCT
CGAGATGTCGTGCGTCAAGTTATGGCCCAGCGGTGCCCCCGCCCCCTTGGTGTCCATCGAGGAACTGGAG
AACCAGGAGCTCGTCGGCAAAGGCGGGTTCGGCACAGTGTTCCGGGCGCAACATAGGAAGTGGGGCTACG
ATGTGGCGGTCAAGATCGTAAACTCGAAGGCGATATCCAGGGAGGTCAAGGCCATGGCAAGTCTGGATAA
CGAATTCGTGCTGCGCCTAGAAGGGGTTATCGAGAAGGTGAACTGGGACCAAGATCCCAAGCCGGCTCTG
GTGACTAAATTCATGGAGAACGGCTCCTTGTCGGGGCTGCTGCAGTCCCAGTGCCCTCGGCCCTGGCCGC
TCCTTTGCCGCCTGCTGAAAGAAGTGGTGCTTGGGATGTTTTACCTGCACGACCAGAACCCGGTGCTCCT
GCACCGGGACCTCAAGCCATCCAACGTCCTGCTGGACCCAGAGCTGCACGTCAAGCTGGCAGATTTTGGC
CTGTCCACATTTCAGGGAGGCTCACAGTCAGGGACAGGGTCCGGGGAGCCAGGGGGCACCCTGGGCTACT
TGGCCCCAGAACTGTTTGTTAACGTAAACCGGAAGGCCTCCACAGCCAGTGACGTCTACAGCTTCGGGAT
CCTAATGTGGGCAGTGCTTGCTGGAAGAGAAGTTGAGTTGCCAACCGAACCATCACTCGTGTACGAAGCA
GTGTGCAACAGGCAGAACCGGCCTTCATTGGCTGAGCTGCCCCAAGCCGGGCCTGAGACTCCCGGCTTAG
AAGGACTGAAGGAGCTAATGCAGCTCTGCTGGAGCAGTGAGCCCAAGGACAGACCCTCCTTCCAGGAATG
CCTACCAAAAACTGATGAAGTCTTCCAGATGGTGGAGAACAATATGAATGCTGCTGTCTCCACGGTAAAG
GATTTCCTGTCTCAGCTCAGGAGCAGCAATAGGAGATTTTCTATCCCAGAGTCAGGCCAAGGAGGGACAG
AAATGGATGGCTTTAGGAGAACCATAGAAAACCAGCACTCTCGTAATGATGTCATGGTTTCTGAGTGGCT
AAACAAACTGAATCTAGAGGAGCCTCCCAGCTCTGTTCCTAAAAAATGCCCGAGCCTTACCAAGAGGAGC
AGGGCACAAGAGGAGCAGGTTCCACAAGCCTGGACAGCAGGCACATCTTCAGATTCGATGGCCCAACCTC
CCCAGACTCCAGAGACCTCAACTTTCAGAAACCAGATGCCCAGCCCTACCTCAACTGGAACACCAAGTCC
TGGACCCCGAGGGAATCAGGGGGCTGAGAGACAAGGCATGAACTGGTCCTGCAGGACCCCGGAGCCAAAT
CCAGTAACAGGGCGACCGCTCGTTAACATATACAACTGCTCTGGGGACGACGACGACGACAACAACTACT
TGACTATGCAACAGACAACTGCCTTGCCCACATGGGGCTTGGCACCTTCGGGCAAGGGGAGGGGCTTGCA
GCACCCCCCACCAGTAGGTTCGCAAGAAGGCCCTAAAGATCCTGAAGCCTGGAGCAGGCCACAGGGTTGG
TATAATCATAGCGGGAAATAAGGGCCCTATTCTATAGTGTCACCTAAATGCTAGAGCTCGCTGATCAGCC
TCGACTGTGCCTTCTAGTTGCCAGCCATCTGTTGTTTGCCCCTCCCCCGTGCCTTCCTTGACCCTGGAAG
GTGCCACTCCCACTGTCCTTTCCTAATAAAATGAGGAAATTGCATCGCATTGTCTGAGTAGGTGTCATTC
TATTCTGGGGGGTGGGGTGGGGCAGGACAGCAAGGGGGAGGATTGGGAAGACAATAGCAGGCATGCTGGG
GATGCGGTGGGCTCTATGGCTTCTGAGGCGGAAAGAACCAGCTGGGGCTCTAGGGGGTATCCCC
[124 nt withheld, positions 2865-2988]
C
[91 nt withheld, positions 2990-3080]
A
[49 nt withheld, positions 3082-3130]
CCTTTGACGTTGGAGTCCACGTTCTTT
[37 nt withheld, positions 3158-3194]
ACCCTATCTCGGTCTATTCTTTTGATTTATAAGGGATTTTGCCGATTTCGGCCTATTGGTTAAAAAATGA
GCTGATTTAACAAAAATTTAACGCGAATTAATTCTGTGGAATGTGTGTCAGTTAGGGTGTGGAAAGTCCC
CAGGCTCCCCAGCAGGCAGAAGTATGCAAAGCATGCATCTCAATTAGTCAGCAACCAGGTGTGGAAAGTC
CCCAGGCTCCCCAGCAGGCAGAAGTATGCAAAGCATGCATCTCAATTAGTCAGCAACCATAGTCCCGCCC
CTAACTCCGCCCATCCCGCCCCTAACTCCGCCCAGTTCCGCCCATTCTCCGCCCCATGGCTGACTAATTT
TTTTTATTTATGCAGAGGCCGAGGCCGCCTCTGCCTCTGAGCTATTCCAGAAGTAGTGAGGAGGCTTTTT
TGGAGGCCTAGGCTTTTGCAAAAAGCTCCCGGGAGCTTGTATATCCATTTTCGGATCTGATCAAGAGACA
GGATGAGGATCGTTTCGCATGATTGAACAAGATGGATTGCACGCAGGTTCTCCGGCCGCTTGGGTGGAGA
GGCTATTCGGCTATGACTGGGCACAACAGACAATCGGCTGCTCTGATGCCGCCGTGTTCCGGCTGTCAGC
GCAGGGGCGCCCGGTTCTTTTTGTCAAGACCGACCTGTCCGGTGCCCTGAATGAACTGCAGGACGAGGCA
GCGCGGCTATCGTGGCTGGCCACGACGGGCGTTCCTTGCGCAGCTGTGCTCGACGTTGTCACTGAAGCGG
GAAGGGACTGGCTGCTATTGGGCGAAGTGCCGGGGCAGGATCTCCTGTCATCTCACCTTGCTCCTGCCGA
GAAAGTATCCATCATGGCTGATGCAATGCGGCGGCTGCATACGCTTGATCCGGCTACCTGCCCATTCGAC
CACCAAGCGAAACATCGCATCGAGCGAGCACGTACTCGGATGGAAGCCGGTCTTGTCGATCAGGATGATC
TGGACGAAGAGCATCAGGGGCTCGCGCCAGCCGAACTGTTCGCCAGGCTCAAGGCGCGCATGCCCGACGG
CGAGGATCTCGTCGTGACCCATGGCGATGCCTGCTTGCCGAATATCATGGTGGAAAATGGCCGCTTTTCT
GGATTCATCGACTGTGGCCGGCTGGGTGTGGCGGACCGCTATCAGGACATAGCGTTGGCTACCCGTGATA
TTGCTGAAGAGCTTGGCGGCGAATGGGCTGACCGCTTCCTCGTGCTTTACGGTATCGCCGCTCCCGATTC
GCAGCGCATCGCCTTCTATCGCCTTCTTGACGAGTTCTTCTGAGCGGGACTCTGGGGTTCGAAATGACCG
ACCAAGCGACGCCCAACCTGCCATCACGAGATTTCGATTCCACCGCCGCCTTCTATGAAAGGTTGGGCTT
CGGAATCGTTTTCCGGGACGCCGGCTGGATGATCCTCCAGCGCGGGGATCTCATGCTGGAGTTCTTCGCC
CACCCCAACTTGTTTATTGCAGCTTATAATGGTTACAAATAAAGCAATAGCATCACAAATTTCACAAATA
AAGCATTTTTTTCACTGCATTCTAGTTGTGGTTTGTCCAAACTCATCAATGTATCTTATCATGTCTGTAT
ACCGTCGACCTCTAGCTAGAGCTTGGCGTAATCATGGTCATAGCTGTTTCCTGTGTGAAATTGTTATCCG
CTCACAATTCCACACAACATACGAGCCGGAAGCATAAAGTGTAAAGCCTGGGGTGCCTAATGAGTGAGCT
AACTCACATTAATTGCGTTGCGCTCACTGCCCGCTTTCCAGTCGGGAAACCTGTCGTGCCAGCTGCATTA
ATGAATCGGCCAACGCGCGGGGAGAGGCGGTTTGCGTATTGGGCGCTCTTCCGCTTCCTCGCTCACTGAC
TCGCTGCGCTCGGTCGTTCGGCTGCGGCGAGCGGTATCAGCTCACTCAAAGGCGGTAATACGGTTATCCA
CAGAATCAGGGGATAACGCAGGAAAGAACATGTGAGCAAAAGGCCAGCAAAAGGCCAGGAACCGTAAAAA
GGCCGCGTTGCTGGCGTTTTTCCATAGGCTCCGCCCCCCTGACGAGCATCACAAAAATCGACGCTCAAGT
CAGAGGTGGCGAAACCCGACAGGACTATAAAGATACCAGGCGTTTCCCCCTGGAAGCTCCCTCGTGCGCT
CTCCTGTTCCGACCCTGCCGCTTACCGGATACCTGTCCGCCTTTCTCCCTTCGGGAAGCGTGGCGCTTTC
TCATAGCTCACGCTGTAGGTATCTCAGTTCGGTGTAGGTCGTTCGCTCCAAGCTGGGCTGTGTGCACGAA
CCCCCCGTTCAGCCCGACCGCTGCGCCTTATCCGGTAACTATCGTCTTGAGTCCAACCCGGTAAGACACG
ACTTATCGCCACTGGCAGCAGCCACTGGTAACAGGATTAGCAGAGCGAGGTATGTAGGCGGTGCTACAGA
GTTCTTGAAGTGGTGGCCTAACTACGGCTACACTAGAAGAACAGTATTTGGTATCTGCGCTCTGCTGAAG
CCAGTTACCTTCGGAAAAAGAGTTGGTAGCTCTTGATCCGGCAAACAAACCACCGCTGGTAGCGGTGGTT
TTTTTGTTTGCAAGCAGCAGATTACGCGCAGAAAAAAAGGATCTCAAGAAGATCCTTTGATCTTTTCTAC
GGGGTCTGACGCTCAGTGGAACGAAAACTCACGTTAAGGGATTTTGGTCATGAGATTATCAAAAAGGATC
TTCACCTAGATCCTTTTAAATTAAAAATGAAGTTTTAAATCAATCTAAAGTATATATGAGTAAACTTGGT
CTGACAGTTACCAATGCTTAATCAGTGAGGCACCTATCTCAGCGATCTGTCTATTTCGTTCATCCATAGT
TGCCTGACTCCCCGTCGTGTAGATAACTACGATACGGGAGGGCTTACCATCTGGCCCCAGTGCTGCAATG
ATACCGCGAGACCCACGCTCACCGGCTCCAGATTTATCAGCAATAAACCAGCCAGCCGGAAGGGCCGAGC
GCAGAAGTGGTCCTGCAACTTTATCCGCCTCCATCCAGTCTATTAATTGTTGCCGGGAAGCTAGAGTAAG
TAGTTCGCCAGTTAATAGTTTGCGCAACGTTGTTGCCATTGCTACAGGCATCGTGGTGTCACGCTCGTCG
TTTGGTATGGCTTCATTCAGCTCCGGTTCCCAACGATCAAGGCGAGTTACATGATCCCCCATGTTGTGCA
AAAAAGCGGTTAGCTCCTTCGGTCCTCCGATCGTTGTCAGAAGTAAGTTGGCCGCAGTGTTATCACTCAT
GGTTATGGCAGCACTGCATAATTCTCTTACTGTCATGCCATCCGTAAGATGCTTTTCTGTGACTGGTGAG
TACTCAACCAAGTCATTCTGAGAATAGTGTATGCGGCGACCGAGTTGCTCTTGCCCGGCGTCAATACGGG
ATAATACCGCGCCACATAGCAGAACTTTAAAAGTGCTCATCATTGGAAAACGTTCTTCGGGGCGAAAACT
CTCAAGGATCTTACCGCTGTTGAGATCCAGTTCGATGTAACCCACTCGTGCACCCAACTGATCTTCAGCA
TCTTTTACTTTCACCAGCGTTTCTGGGTGAGCAAAAACAGGAAGGCAAAATGCCGCAAAAAAGGGAATAA
GGGCGACACGGAAATGTTGAATACTCATACTCTTCCTTTTTCAATATTATTGAAGCATTTATCAGGGTTA
TTGTCTCATGAGCGGATACATATTTGAATGTATTTAGAAAAATAAACAAATAGGGGTTCCGCGCACATTT
CCCCGAAAAGTGCCACCTGACGTC
Features (pLannotate 1.2.2; 22 found; start..end, strand, type, name):
     28..80      -  misc_feature   bom (fragment): basis of mobility region from pBR322
    235..614     +  enhancer       CMV enhancer: human cytomegalovirus immediate early enhancer
    615..818     +  promoter       CMV promoter: human cytomegalovirus (CMV) immediate early promoter
    814..847     +  LTR            5' LTR (truncated) (fragment): truncated 5' long terminal repeat (LTR) from HIV-1
    863..881     +  promoter       T7 promoter: promoter for bacteriophage T7 RNA polymerase
    907..931     +  CDS            3xFLAG (fragment): three tandem FLAG® epitope tags
    985..2538    +  CDS            RIPK3: RIPK3_HUMAN - Also known as RIP3 From Homo sapiens (Human).
   2551..2569    -  promoter       SP6 promoter: promoter for bacteriophage SP6 RNA polymerase
   2595..2819    +  polyA_signal   bGH poly(A) signal: bovine growth hormone polyadenylation signal
   2823..2844    +  promoter       SV40 promoter (fragment): SV40 enhancer and early promoter
   2865..3293    +  rep_origin     f1 ori (sequence partly withheld): f1 bacteriophage origin of replication; arrow indicates direction of (+) strand synthesis
   3307..3636    +  promoter       SV40 promoter: SV40 enhancer and early promoter
   3703..4494    +  CDS            neo: KKA2_KLEPN - Also known as kan, nptII. Experimental evidence at protein level: Swiss-Prot protein existence level 1. Resistance to kanamycin, neomycin, paromomycin, ribostamycin, butirosin and gentamicin B. From Klebsiella pneumoniae.
   4518..4676    +  CDS            ble (fragment): BLE_KLEPN - Experimental evidence at protein level: Swiss-Prot protein existence level 1. Binding protein with a strong affinity to the bleomycin family of antibiotics. Binds to CL990; an antimitotic-antibiotic compound. From Klebsiella pneumoniae.
   4671..4792    +  polyA_signal   SV40 poly(A) signal: SV40 polyadenylation signal
   4865..4881    -  protein_bind   lac operator: The lac repressor binds to the lac operator to inhibit transcription in E. coli. This inhibition can be relieved by adding lactose or isopropyl-β-D-thiogalactopyranoside (IPTG). lac repressor encoded by lacI
   4889..4919    -  promoter       lac promoter: promoter for the E. coli lac operon
   4934..4955    -  protein_bind   CAP binding site: CAP binding activates transcription in the presence of cAMP. E. coli catabolite activator protein
   4968..5060    -  CDS            lacI (fragment): lac repressor; lacI; The lac repressor binds to the lac operator to inhibit transcription in E. coli. This inhibition can be relieved by adding lactose or isopropyl-β-D-thiogalactopyranoside (IPTG).
   5243..5831    -  rep_origin     ori: high-copy-number ColE1/pMB1/pBR322/pUC origin of replication
   6002..6862    -  CDS            AmpR: β-lactamase; bla; confers resistance to ampicillin, carbenicillin, and related antibiotics
   6863..6967    -  promoter       AmpR promoter: bla
