[The description below was written by a language model from this plasmid's Addgene catalogue record and pLannotate feature annotations shown in this document.]
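Description:
pcDNA3-RIPK3[V458D][Q459D][V460D][G461D]-FLAG is a mammalian expression plasmid built on the pcDNA3 backbone, about 7 kb in size, that encodes human receptor-interacting serine/threonine-protein kinase 3 (RIPK3, also called RIP3) with four consecutive residues, V458, Q459, V460 and G461, each changed to aspartic acid. These positions form the core of the RHIM, the short motif through which RIPK3 associates with other RHIM-containing proteins during necroptosis signalling. The record's purpose note reads only "mutated RHIM motive (interaction active)" and does not explain further how the substitutions affect binding. It is maintained in E. coli through a high-copy ColE1/pUC-type origin and an ampicillin resistance gene with its own bla promoter. An f1 origin is also present, which allows single-stranded DNA production.

Expression in mammalian cells is driven by the CMV immediate-early enhancer and promoter and terminated by the bovine growth hormone polyadenylation signal. A short FLAG-type epitope, annotated as a fragment of 3xFLAG, lies upstream of the RIPK3 coding sequence. This agrees with the catalogue's N-terminal tag placement, even though the plasmid name puts FLAG last, and it allows detection or immunoprecipitation of the mutant protein. T7 and SP6 promoters flank the insert and are standard pcDNA3 features useful for in vitro transcription or as sequencing primer sites. A separate SV40 early promoter drives the neomycin phosphotransferase gene, followed by an SV40 poly(A) signal, so transfected cells can be selected with G418. The small HIV-1 LTR, ble, lacI and lac promoter annotations appear to be backbone remnants rather than functional modules. The associated work concerns RIPK3 regulation, bile acid-induced inflammation and necroptosis in hepatocytes, where a RHIM mutant would serve for comparison with wild-type RIPK3.
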