Addgene plasmid #199327: pcDNA3-RIPK3[V458D][Q459D][V460D][G461D]-FLAG
Purpose: mutated RHIM motive (interaction active)
Depositing lab: Adrian Press. Depositing organization: Universitaetsklinikum Jena. Publication: RIPK3 promoter hypermethylation in hepatocytes protects from bile acid-induced inflammation and necroptosis. Hoff J, Xiong L, Kammann T, Neugebauer S, Micheel JM, Gassler N, Bauer M, Press AT. Cell Death Dis. 2023 Apr 18;14(4):275. doi: 10.1038/s41419-023-05794-0. PubMed 37072399.
Backbone
  Vector backbone: pcDNA3
  Backbone manufacturer: Addgene
  Total vector size (bp): 7014
  Vector type: Mammalian Expression
Growth in bacteria
  Bacterial resistance: Ampicillin, 100 μg/mL
  Growth temperature: 37°C
  Growth strain: DH5alpha
  Copy number: High Copy
Gene/Insert
  Gene/Insert name: Receptor-interacting serine/threonine-protein kinase 3 (alt name: RIPK3)
  Species: H. sapiens (human)
  Mutation: changed V458, Q459,V460 and G461 to aspartic acid
  Entrez Gene: RIPK3 (a.k.a. RIP3)
  Tag / fusion protein: FLAG (N terminal on backbone)
Terms and licenses: Academic/Nonprofit Terms; Industry Terms: Not Available to Industry
How to cite: pcDNA3-RIPK3[V458D][Q459D][V460D][G461D]-FLAG was a gift from Adrian Press (Addgene plasmid # 199327 ; http://n2t.net/addgene:199327 ; RRID:Addgene_199327)
