>Addgene plasmid #199327 | pcDNA3-RIPK3[V458D][Q459D][V460D][G461D]-FLAG | depositor partial sequence | sequence record 386594 | DDVG: fwd:CTGCTCTGGGGACGACGTTGGAGACAAC, rev:TTGTATATGTTAACGAGCG/ DDDD: fwd:TGGGGACGACGACGACGACAACAACT, rev:GAGCAGTTGTATATGTTAAC
CGGCGTTCAGTAGCTCACAGTCAGGGACAGGGTCCGGGGAGCCAGGGGGCACCCTGGGCTACTTGGCCCC
AGAACTGTTTGTTAACGTAAACCGGAAGGCCTCCACAGCCAGTGACGTCTACAGCTTCGGGATCCTAATG
TGGGCAGTGCTTGCTGGAAGAGAAGTTGAGTTGCCAACCGAACCATCACTCGTGTACGAAGCAGTGTGCA
ACAGGCAGAACCGGCCTTCATTGGCTGAGCTGCCCCAAGCCGGGCCTGAGACTCCCGGCTTAGAAGGACT
GAAGGAGCTAATGCAGCTCTGCTGGAGCAGTGAGCCCAAGGACAGACCCTCCTTCCAGGAATGCCTACCA
AAAACTGATGAAGTCTTCCAGATGGTGGAGAACAATATGAATGCTGCTGTCTCCACGGTAAAGGATTTCC
TGTCTCAGCTCAGGAGCAGCAATAGGAGATTTTCTATCCCAGAGTCAGGCCAAGGAGGGACAGAAATGGA
TGGCTTTAGGAGAACCATAGAAAACCAGCACTCTCGTAATGATGTCATGGTTTCTGAGTGGCTAAACAAA
CTGAATCTAGAGGAGCCTCCCAGCTCTGTTCCTAAAAAATGCCCGAGCCTTACCAAGAGGAGCAGGGCAC
AAGAGGAGCAGGTTCCACAAGCCTGGACAGCAGGCACATCTTCAGATTCGATGGCCCAACCTCCCCAGAC
TCCAGAGACCTCAACTTTCAGAAACCAGATGCCCAGCCCTACCTCAACTGGAACACCAAGTCCTGGACCC
CGAGGGAATCAGGGGGCTGAGAGACAAGGCATGAACTGGTCCTGCAGGACCCCGGAGCCAAATCCAGTAA
CAGGGCGACCGCTCGTTAACATATACAACTGCTCTGGGGACGACGACGACGACAACAACTACTTGACTAT
GCAACAGACAACTGCCTTGCCCACATGGGGCTTGGCACCTTCGGGCAAGGGGAGGGGCTTGCAGCACCCC
CCACCAGTAGGTTCGCAAGAAGGCCCTAAAGATCCTGAACCCTGGAGCAGGCCACAGGGTTGGTATAATC
ATAGCGGGAAAAAAGGGCCCTATTCCATAGTGTCACCTAAATGGCTAGAACTCCCTGATCACCCTCAACT
GGGCCTTCTGATTGCCCACCCATCTGTTGTTTGCCCCTCCCCCGGCCCTCCCTGACCCCGGGAAGGGGCC
CCTCCCCCGGTCCCTTCCCAAAGAAATGAGGAAATTTTGTTGCATTGTCTGAATGGGTGCTTTTTTTTCG
GGTGTTGGGGGGTGGCTTTGATTACGGATGTAATCATATTGTATGTAGTCTGTATGGGTTGGATTGGGGT
CCCGTTTAGTGCGAACGGGTGTTTAACATAATAACCATCGCGGATTAAATGGCGACGACAACCGGAGAAT
ATAATGCAATCACCAGGGGCTGCTGGTAAGGGCGACGACGCGGGAGGGTGTGT
